Addgene plasmid #100780: HA-CPI-17-T38A-NLS
Purpose: Mammalian expression of CPI-17 neutral mutant nuclear
Depositing lab: Joseph Gordon. Depositing organization: University of Manitoba.
Backbone
  Vector backbone: pcDNA3.1(+)
  Backbone size w/o insert (bp): 5400
  Vector type: Mammalian Expression
Growth in bacteria
  Bacterial resistance: Ampicillin, 100 μg/mL
  Growth temperature: 37°C
  Growth strain: DH5alpha
  Copy number: High Copy
Gene/Insert
  Gene/Insert name: CPI-17-T38A-NLS
  Species: H. sapiens (human)
  Insert size (bp): 486
  Mutation: T38A
  Entrez Gene: PPP1R14A (a.k.a. PPP1INL)
  Promoter: CMV
  Tag / fusion protein: HA (N terminal on insert)
  Cloning method: Restriction Enzyme; 5′ cloning site BamHI (not destroyed); 3′ cloning site XhoI (not destroyed)
  Sequencing primers: 5′ T7; 3′ Sp6
Terms and licenses: Academic/Nonprofit Terms; Industry Terms: Not Available to Industry
How to cite: HA-CPI-17-T38A-NLS was a gift from Joseph Gordon (Addgene plasmid # 100780 ; http://n2t.net/addgene:100780 ; RRID:Addgene_100780)
