[The description below was written by a language model from this plasmid's Addgene catalogue record and pLannotate feature annotations shown in this document.]
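Description:
HA-CPI-17-T38A-NLS is a mammalian expression plasmid built on the pcDNA3.1(+) backbone that drives production of a mutant, nuclear-targeted form of human CPI-17 (gene PPP1R14A). The roughly 486 bp insert was cloned between BamHI and XhoI sites, both of which are retained, and sits downstream of the human cytomegalovirus immediate early enhancer and promoter and upstream of the bovine growth hormone polyadenylation signal. An HA epitope is fused to the N terminus for antibody detection; the annotation shows this as a short fragment matching a single HA unit just ahead of the PPP1R14A coding sequence. The nuclear localization signal named in the construct is not separately annotated in the feature table, although the insert extends beyond the annotated CPI-17 reading frame. T7 and SP6 promoters flank the cloning region and serve as sequencing primer sites.

CPI-17 is an inhibitor of the protein phosphatase 1 catalytic subunit whose potency rises more than a thousand-fold when it is phosphorylated, acting as a molecular switch that regulates smooth muscle contraction. The T38A substitution replaces threonine 38 with alanine, and the record describes the result as a "neutral" mutant; restricting it to the nucleus lets the effects of a non-phosphorylatable CPI-17 be examined in that compartment.

The plasmid is propagated in E. coli through a high-copy ColE1/pUC-type origin with ampicillin selection via β-lactamase. An SV40 promoter-driven neomycin resistance cassette with an SV40 polyadenylation signal allows selection of stably transfected mammalian cells, and an f1 origin is also present. The short HIV-1 LTR, ble, lacI and bom fragments called by the automated annotation appear to be partial matches to backbone sequence rather than functional elements.
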