Features (pLannotate 1.2.2; 22 found; start..end, strand, type, name):
     22..401     +  enhancer       CMV enhancer: human cytomegalovirus immediate early enhancer
    402..605     +  promoter       CMV promoter: human cytomegalovirus (CMV) immediate early promoter
    601..634     +  LTR            5' LTR (truncated) (fragment): truncated 5' long terminal repeat (LTR) from HIV-1
    650..668     +  promoter       T7 promoter: promoter for bacteriophage T7 RNA polymerase
    694..719     +  CDS            3xHA (fragment): three tandem HA epitope tags
    745..1185    +  CDS            PPP1R14A: PP14A_HUMAN - Also known as CPI17, PPP1INL. Experimental evidence at protein level: Swiss-Prot protein existence level 1. Inhibitor of PPP1CA. Has over 1000-fold higher inhibitory activity when phosphorylated, creating a molecular switch for regulating the phosphorylation status of PPP1CA substrates and smooth muscle contraction. From Homo sapiens (Human).
   1258..1276    -  promoter       SP6 promoter: promoter for bacteriophage SP6 RNA polymerase
   1302..1526    +  polyA_signal   bGH poly(A) signal: bovine growth hormone polyadenylation signal
   1530..1551    +  promoter       SV40 promoter (fragment): SV40 enhancer and early promoter
   1572..2000    +  rep_origin     f1 ori (sequence partly withheld): f1 bacteriophage origin of replication; arrow indicates direction of (+) strand synthesis
   2014..2343    +  promoter       SV40 promoter: SV40 enhancer and early promoter
   2410..3201    +  CDS            neo: KKA2_KLEPN - Also known as kan, nptII. Experimental evidence at protein level: Swiss-Prot protein existence level 1. Resistance to kanamycin, neomycin, paromomycin, ribostamycin, butirosin and gentamicin B. From Klebsiella pneumoniae.
   3225..3383    +  CDS            ble (fragment): BLE_KLEPN - Experimental evidence at protein level: Swiss-Prot protein existence level 1. Binding protein with a strong affinity to the bleomycin family of antibiotics. Binds to CL990; an antimitotic-antibiotic compound. From Klebsiella pneumoniae.
   3378..3499    +  polyA_signal   SV40 poly(A) signal: SV40 polyadenylation signal
   3572..3588    -  protein_bind   lac operator: The lac repressor binds to the lac operator to inhibit transcription in E. coli. This inhibition can be relieved by adding lactose or isopropyl-β-D-thiogalactopyranoside (IPTG). lac repressor encoded by lacI
   3596..3626    -  promoter       lac promoter: promoter for the E. coli lac operon
   3641..3662    -  protein_bind   CAP binding site: CAP binding activates transcription in the presence of cAMP. E. coli catabolite activator protein
   3675..3767    -  CDS            lacI (fragment): lac repressor; lacI; The lac repressor binds to the lac operator to inhibit transcription in E. coli. This inhibition can be relieved by adding lactose or isopropyl-β-D-thiogalactopyranoside (IPTG).
   3950..4538    -  rep_origin     ori: high-copy-number ColE1/pMB1/pBR322/pUC origin of replication
   4709..5569    -  CDS            AmpR: β-lactamase; bla; confers resistance to ampicillin, carbenicillin, and related antibiotics
   5570..5674    -  promoter       AmpR promoter: bla
   5733..5785    -  misc_feature   bom (fragment): basis of mobility region from pBR322
>Addgene plasmid #100780 | HA-CPI-17-T38A-NLS | addgene full sequence | sequence record 193203 | Addgene NGS Result
TACGGGCCAGATATACGCGTTGACATTGATTATTGACTAGTTATTAATAGTAATCAATTACGGGGTCATT
AGTTCATAGCCCATATATGGAGTTCCGCGTTACATAACTTACGGTAAATGGCCCGCCTGGCTGACCGCCC
AACGACCCCCGCCCATTGACGTCAATAATGACGTATGTTCCCATAGTAACGCCAATAGGGACTTTCCATT
GACGTCAATGGGTGGAGTATTTACGGTAAACTGCCCACTTGGCAGTACATCAAGTGTATCATATGCCAAG
TACGCCCCCTATTGACGTCAATGACGGTAAATGGCCCGCCTGGCATTATGCCCAGTACATGACCTTATGG
GACTTTCCTACTTGGCAGTACATCTACGTATTAGTCATCGCTATTACCATGGTGATGCGGTTTTGGCAGT
ACATCAATGGGCGTGGATAGCGGTTTGACTCACGGGGATTTCCAAGTCTCCACCCCATTGACGTCAATGG
GAGTTTGTTTTGGCACCAAAATCAACGGGACTTTCCAAAATGTCGTAACAACTCCGCCCCATTGACGCAA
ATGGGCGGTAGGCGTGTACGGTGGGAGGTCTATATAAGCAGAGCTCTCTGGCTAACTAGAGAACCCACTG
CTTACTGGCTTATCGAAATTAATACGACTCACTATAGGGAGACCCAAGCTTGGTACCATGGCGTACCCAT
ACGATGTTCCAGATTACGCCGGATCCATCGATGTCGACGAATTCATGGCAGCTCAGCGGCTGGGCAAGCG
CGTGCTGAGCAAGCTGCAGTCTCCATCGCGGGCCCGCGGGCCAGGGGGCAGTCCCGGGGGGCTGCAGAAG
CGGCACGCGCGCGTCGCCGTCAAGTATGACCGGCGGGAGCTGCAGCGGCGGCTGGACGTGGAGAAGTGGA
TCGACGGGCGCCTGGAGGAGCTGTACCGCGGCATGGAGGCAGACATGCCCGATGAGATCAACATTGATGA
ATTGTTGGAGTTAGAGAGTGAAGAGGAGAGAAGCCGGAAAATCCAGGGACTCCTGAAGTCATGTGGGAAA
CCTGTCGAGGACTTCATCCAGGAGCTGCTGGCAAAGCTTCAAGGCCTCCACAGGCAGCCCGGCCTCCGCC
AGCCAAGCCCCTCCCACGACGGCAGCCTCAGCCCCCTCCAGGACCGGGCCCGGACTGCTCACCCCGGTGG
AGGTCCACCTAAAAAGAAGCGGAAAGTGGGTGGAGGTTGACTCGAGCATGCATCTAGAGGGCCCTATTCT
ATAGTGTCACCTAAATGCTAGAGCTCGCTGATCAGCCTCGACTGTGCCTTCTAGTTGCCAGCCATCTGTT
GTTTGCCCCTCCCCCGTGCCTTCCTTGACCCTGGAAGGTGCCACTCCCACTGTCCTTTCCTAATAAAATG
AGGAAATTGCATCGCATTGTCTGAGTAGGTGTCATTCTATTCTGGGGGGTGGGGTGGGGCAGGACAGCAA
GGGGGAGGATTGGGAAGACAATAGCAGGCATGCTGGGGATGCGGTGGGCTCTATGGCTTCTGAGGCGGAA
AGAACCAGCTGGGGCTCTAGGGGGTATCCCC
[124 nt withheld, positions 1572-1695]
C
[91 nt withheld, positions 1697-1787]
A
[49 nt withheld, positions 1789-1837]
CCTTTGACGTTGGAGTCCACGTTCTTT
[37 nt withheld, positions 1865-1901]
ACCCTATCTCGGTCTATTCTTTTGATTTATAAGGGATTTTGCCGATTTCGGCCTATTGGTTAAAAAATGA
GCTGATTTAACAAAAATTTAACGCGAATTAATTCTGTGGAATGTGTGTCAGTTAGGGTGTGGAAAGTCCC
CAGGCTCCCCAGCAGGCAGAAGTATGCAAAGCATGCATCTCAATTAGTCAGCAACCAGGTGTGGAAAGTC
CCCAGGCTCCCCAGCAGGCAGAAGTATGCAAAGCATGCATCTCAATTAGTCAGCAACCATAGTCCCGCCC
CTAACTCCGCCCATCCCGCCCCTAACTCCGCCCAGTTCCGCCCATTCTCCGCCCCATGGCTGACTAATTT
TTTTTATTTATGCAGAGGCCGAGGCCGCCTCTGCCTCTGAGCTATTCCAGAAGTAGTGAGGAGGCTTTTT
TGGAGGCCTAGGCTTTTGCAAAAAGCTCCCGGGAGCTTGTATATCCATTTTCGGATCTGATCAAGAGACA
GGATGAGGATCGTTTCGCATGATTGAACAAGATGGATTGCACGCAGGTTCTCCGGCCGCTTGGGTGGAGA
GGCTATTCGGCTATGACTGGGCACAACAGACAATCGGCTGCTCTGATGCCGCCGTGTTCCGGCTGTCAGC
GCAGGGGCGCCCGGTTCTTTTTGTCAAGACCGACCTGTCCGGTGCCCTGAATGAACTGCAGGACGAGGCA
GCGCGGCTATCGTGGCTGGCCACGACGGGCGTTCCTTGCGCAGCTGTGCTCGACGTTGTCACTGAAGCGG
GAAGGGACTGGCTGCTATTGGGCGAAGTGCCGGGGCAGGATCTCCTGTCATCTCACCTTGCTCCTGCCGA
GAAAGTATCCATCATGGCTGATGCAATGCGGCGGCTGCATACGCTTGATCCGGCTACCTGCCCATTCGAC
CACCAAGCGAAACATCGCATCGAGCGAGCACGTACTCGGATGGAAGCCGGTCTTGTCGATCAGGATGATC
TGGACGAAGAGCATCAGGGGCTCGCGCCAGCCGAACTGTTCGCCAGGCTCAAGGCGCGCATGCCCGACGG
CGAGGATCTCGTCGTGACCCATGGCGATGCCTGCTTGCCGAATATCATGGTGGAAAATGGCCGCTTTTCT
GGATTCATCGACTGTGGCCGGCTGGGTGTGGCGGACCGCTATCAGGACATAGCGTTGGCTACCCGTGATA
TTGCTGAAGAGCTTGGCGGCGAATGGGCTGACCGCTTCCTCGTGCTTTACGGTATCGCCGCTCCCGATTC
GCAGCGCATCGCCTTCTATCGCCTTCTTGACGAGTTCTTCTGAGCGGGACTCTGGGGTTCGAAATGACCG
ACCAAGCGACGCCCAACCTGCCATCACGAGATTTCGATTCCACCGCCGCCTTCTATGAAAGGTTGGGCTT
CGGAATCGTTTTCCGGGACGCCGGCTGGATGATCCTCCAGCGCGGGGATCTCATGCTGGAGTTCTTCGCC
CACCCCAACTTGTTTATTGCAGCTTATAATGGTTACAAATAAAGCAATAGCATCACAAATTTCACAAATA
AAGCATTTTTTTCACTGCATTCTAGTTGTGGTTTGTCCAAACTCATCAATGTATCTTATCATGTCTGTAT
ACCGTCGACCTCTAGCTAGAGCTTGGCGTAATCATGGTCATAGCTGTTTCCTGTGTGAAATTGTTATCCG
CTCACAATTCCACACAACATACGAGCCGGAAGCATAAAGTGTAAAGCCTGGGGTGCCTAATGAGTGAGCT
AACTCACATTAATTGCGTTGCGCTCACTGCCCGCTTTCCAGTCGGGAAACCTGTCGTGCCAGCTGCATTA
ATGAATCGGCCAACGCGCGGGGAGAGGCGGTTTGCGTATTGGGCGCTCTTCCGCTTCCTCGCTCACTGAC
TCGCTGCGCTCGGTCGTTCGGCTGCGGCGAGCGGTATCAGCTCACTCAAAGGCGGTAATACGGTTATCCA
CAGAATCAGGGGATAACGCAGGAAAGAACATGTGAGCAAAAGGCCAGCAAAAGGCCAGGAACCGTAAAAA
GGCCGCGTTGCTGGCGTTTTTCCATAGGCTCCGCCCCCCTGACGAGCATCACAAAAATCGACGCTCAAGT
CAGAGGTGGCGAAACCCGACAGGACTATAAAGATACCAGGCGTTTCCCCCTGGAAGCTCCCTCGTGCGCT
CTCCTGTTCCGACCCTGCCGCTTACCGGATACCTGTCCGCCTTTCTCCCTTCGGGAAGCGTGGCGCTTTC
TCATAGCTCACGCTGTAGGTATCTCAGTTCGGTGTAGGTCGTTCGCTCCAAGCTGGGCTGTGTGCACGAA
CCCCCCGTTCAGCCCGACCGCTGCGCCTTATCCGGTAACTATCGTCTTGAGTCCAACCCGGTAAGACACG
ACTTATCGCCACTGGCAGCAGCCACTGGTAACAGGATTAGCAGAGCGAGGTATGTAGGCGGTGCTACAGA
GTTCTTGAAGTGGTGGCCTAACTACGGCTACACTAGAAGAACAGTATTTGGTATCTGCGCTCTGCTGAAG
CCAGTTACCTTCGGAAAAAGAGTTGGTAGCTCTTGATCCGGCAAACAAACCACCGCTGGTAGCGGTGGTT
TTTTTGTTTGCAAGCAGCAGATTACGCGCAGAAAAAAAGGATCTCAAGAAGATCCTTTGATCTTTTCTAC
GGGGTCTGACGCTCAGTGGAACGAAAACTCACGTTAAGGGATTTTGGTCATGAGATTATCAAAAAGGATC
TTCACCTAGATCCTTTTAAATTAAAAATGAAGTTTTAAATCAATCTAAAGTATATATGAGTAAACTTGGT
CTGACAGTTACCAATGCTTAATCAGTGAGGCACCTATCTCAGCGATCTGTCTATTTCGTTCATCCATAGT
TGCCTGACTCCCCGTCGTGTAGATAACTACGATACGGGAGGGCTTACCATCTGGCCCCAGTGCTGCAATG
ATACCGCGAGACCCACGCTCACCGGCTCCAGATTTATCAGCAATAAACCAGCCAGCCGGAAGGGCCGAGC
GCAGAAGTGGTCCTGCAACTTTATCCGCCTCCATCCAGTCTATTAATTGTTGCCGGGAAGCTAGAGTAAG
TAGTTCGCCAGTTAATAGTTTGCGCAACGTTGTTGCCATTGCTACAGGCATCGTGGTGTCACGCTCGTCG
TTTGGTATGGCTTCATTCAGCTCCGGTTCCCAACGATCAAGGCGAGTTACATGATCCCCCATGTTGTGCA
AAAAAGCGGTTAGCTCCTTCGGTCCTCCGATCGTTGTCAGAAGTAAGTTGGCCGCAGTGTTATCACTCAT
GGTTATGGCAGCACTGCATAATTCTCTTACTGTCATGCCATCCGTAAGATGCTTTTCTGTGACTGGTGAG
TACTCAACCAAGTCATTCTGAGAATAGTGTATGCGGCGACCGAGTTGCTCTTGCCCGGCGTCAATACGGG
ATAATACCGCGCCACATAGCAGAACTTTAAAAGTGCTCATCATTGGAAAACGTTCTTCGGGGCGAAAACT
CTCAAGGATCTTACCGCTGTTGAGATCCAGTTCGATGTAACCCACTCGTGCACCCAACTGATCTTCAGCA
TCTTTTACTTTCACCAGCGTTTCTGGGTGAGCAAAAACAGGAAGGCAAAATGCCGCAAAAAAGGGAATAA
GGGCGACACGGAAATGTTGAATACTCATACTCTTCCTTTTTCAATATTATTGAAGCATTTATCAGGGTTA
TTGTCTCATGAGCGGATACATATTTGAATGTATTTAGAAAAATAAACAAATAGGGGTTCCGCGCACATTT
CCCCGAAAAGTGCCACCTGACGTCGACGGATCGGGAGATCTCCCGATCCCCTATGGTGCACTCTCAGTAC
AATCTGCTCTGATGCCGCATAGTTAAGCCAGTATCTGCTCCCTGCTTGTGTGTTGGAGGTCGCTGAGTAG
TGCGCGAGCAAAATTTAAGCTACAACAAGGCAAGGCTTGACCGACAATTGCATGAAGAATCTGCTTAGGG
TTAGGCGTTTTGCGCTGCTTCGCGATG
